>Addgene plasmid #228416 | pCCG_nit9fl_Gephyrin_linker | addgene full sequence | sequence record 460298 | Addgene NGS Result
TATAGTGTCACCTAAATCGTATGTGTATGATACATAAGGTTATGTATTAATTGTAGCCGCGTTCTAACGA
CAATATGTCCATATGGTGCACTCTCAGTACAATCTGCTCTGATGCCGCATAGTTAAGCCAGCCCCGACAC
CCGCCAACACCCGCTGACGCGCCCTGACGGGCTTGTCTGCTCCCGGCATCCGCTTACAGACAAGCTGTGA
CCGTCTCCGGGAGCTGCATGTGTCAGAGGTTTTCACCGTCATCACCGAAACGCGCGAGACGAAAGGGCCT
CGTGATACGCCTATTTTTATAGGTTAATGTCATGATAATAATGGTTTCTTAGACGTCAGGTGGCACTTTT
CGGGGAAATGTGCGCGGAACCCCTATTTGTTTATTTTTCTAAATACATTCAAATATGTATCCGCTCATGA
GACAATAACCCTGATAAATGCTTCAATAATATTGAAAAAGGAAGAGTATGAGTATTCAACATTTCCGTGT
CGCCCTTATTCCCTTTTTTGCGGCATTTTGCCTTCCTGTTTTTGCTCACCCAGAAACGCTGGTGAAAGTA
AAAGATGCTGAAGATCAGTTGGGTGCACGAGTGGGTTACATCGAACTGGATCTCAACAGCGGTAAGATCC
TTGAGAGTTTTCGCCCCGAAGAACGTTTTCCAATGATGAGCACTTTTAAAGTTCTGCTATGTGGCGCGGT
ATTATCCCGTATTGACGCCGGGCAAGAGCAACTCGGTCGCCGCATACACTATTCTCAGAATGACTTGGTT
GAGTACTCACCAGTCACAGAAAAGCATCTTACGGATGGCATGACAGTAAGAGAATTATGCAGTGCTGCCA
TAACCATGAGTGATAACACTGCGGCCAACTTACTTCTGACAACGATCGGAGGACCGAAGGAGCTAACCGC
TTTTTTGCACAACATGGGGGATCATGTAACTCGCCTTGATCGTTGGGAACCGGAGCTGAATGAAGCCATA
CCAAACGACGAGCGTGACACCACGATGCCTGTAGCAATGGCAACAACGTTGCGCAAACTATTAACTGGCG
AACTACTTACTCTAGCTTCCCGGCAACAATTAATAGACTGGATGGAGGCGGATAAAGTTGCAGGACCACT
TCTGCGCTCGGCCCTTCCGGCTGGCTGGTTTATTGCTGATAAATCTGGAGCCGGTGAGCGTGGGTCTCGC
GGTATCATTGCAGCACTGGGGCCAGATGGTAAGCCCTCCCGTATCGTAGTTATCTACACGACGGGGAGTC
AGGCAACTATGGATGAACGAAATAGACAGATCGCTGAGATAGGTGCCTCACTGATTAAGCATTGGTAACT
GTCAGACCAAGTTTACTCATATATACTTTAGATTGATTTAAAACTTCATTTTTAATTTAAAAGGATCTAG
GTGAAGATCCTTTTTGATAATCTCATGACCAAAATCCCTTAACGTGAGTTTTCGTTCCACTGAGCGTCAG
ACCCCGTAGAAAAGATCAAAGGATCTTCTTGAGATCCTTTTTTTCTGCGCGTAATCTGCTGCTTGCAAAC
AAAAAAACCACCGCTACCAGCGGTGGTTTGTTTGCCGGATCAAGAGCTACCAACTCTTTTTCCGAAGGTA
ACTGGCTTCAGCAGAGCGCAGATACCAAATACTGTTCTTCTAGTGTAGCCGTAGTTAGGCCACCACTTCA
AGAACTCTGTAGCACCGCCTACATACCTCGCTCTGCTAATCCTGTTACCAGTGGCTGCTGCCAGTGGCGA
TAAGTCGTGTCTTACCGGGTTGGACTCAAGACGATAGTTACCGGATAAGGCGCAGCGGTCGGGCTGAACG
GGGGGTTCGTGCACACAGCCCAGCTTGGAGCGAACGACCTACACCGAACTGAGATACCTACAGCGTGAGC
TATGAGAAAGCGCCACGCTTCCCGAAGGGAGAAAGGCGGACAGGTATCCGGTAAGCGGCAGGGTCGGAAC
AGGAGAGCGCACGAGGGAGCTTCCAGGGGGAAACGCCTGGTATCTTTATAGTCCTGTCGGGTTTCGCCAC
CTCTGACTTGAGCGTCGATTTTTGTGATGCTCGTCAGGGGGGCGGAGCCTATGGAAAAACGCCAGCAACG
CGGCCTTTTTACGGTTCCTGGCCTTTTGCTGGCCTTTTGCTCACATGTTCTTTCCTGCGTTATCCCCTGA
TTCTGTGGATAACCGTATTACCGCCTTTGAGTGAGCTGATACCGCTCGCCGCAGCCGAACGACCGAGCGC
AGCGAGTCAGTGAGCGAGGAAGCGGAAGAGCGCCCAATACGCAAACCGCCTCTCCCCGCGCGTTGGCCGA
TTCATTAATGCAGGTTAACCTGGCTTATCGAAATTAATACGACTCACTATAGGGAGACCGGCAGATCCAA
TGCGGATGGATTCGCTCACTCGGTGCCGCGGCGGTGCGAAGTTCCTGCCGTGGATTGGGGGATTGCACAG
ACGGTGGAGTGCTTGCTACAGCTAGGTACCCAGTTGCACACCAAACGGTGCCCCTGTGCCCCTGCGTCTA
GGTGTGTCCTGTGAGCAACTGCGCCCGCGCGCGGCACCGGGAAGCTGCGGGAACCTCAATGGATGATTGG
CGCCAGATCCCCGGCATCACCTCAGCACATGGGCAGCCCGAGAAGGAATCGAGGGTAGAAGATATTCCAG
GGTTTCCGCTAGCACAACTTCCAAGCGCCTCTACCGCTACTCCACACACCCACGCTGAATGGCACAACCA
CTGAGGCCTAGCGGTCCCAGCTCCCCGTAACCACGCAGCCCCAGCGACCGAGGTCATCATGACACTATGA
CGACAATCTGGCGGGAGACTTGGGAAAATCGATGACGGGCACCTACCTTGGGAACAATAGAGCAAGTCCA
GTCAACGCCCTAGGGAAGGGGGAAAAAAAAAAAAGAGCCCATTCTCACAAGGAGCAACACTGTGCTGCTA
TCATAGTACACTACAAGCAAAGTCGGGATGTTGCTAGAATCCGTCGGCTACGTCGGTAGATACCTCCCAT
AGGCAGTAAGTCTAGGTATCCAATTTATAGTTCCGCGTATTTCTTCGTCGAACGGGGCACAGCAAAGCCT
AACAGCCGCAGTGCCTCGCAACCAACACCAAGCAGTAATCTCATCCATCCATACAGATCCTCCCACAATA
TCTTTACATGCGCACTTGCGCTGTGTTAGCAGTTTAGGTTCCACTACCAAGGCTGACACGAGCAGCACTG
ACAGCAAACTGCTGCTTGGGGCCAAGAAATTGGCAGTTTGCTGAGCACCTACATATCAGTACACATCAAC
CCTGGTTTAATTGTTAGCCTGGTACTGTTAACCGTCATGAACGAGGACGTGGAGGAAGAACCACGCTAAC
AATTGAACCAGGGTTGATGTATACCTCTCTTACCATATTTGCTTGCTTCCACGTCCCTATCCTCAAGCGA
TTTTGTTCTTGACTTTTTGTATTTCAACGCAAAGGCCATTCAGGTTTCTCATGTTCAACCCTTTGGATGG
CGATGCCGTTCGTCCCAGGACCTCGTGACCTTTGAAAGACGAGAAATATATCCCAAAGCAACTTCTGCTT
ATGGACAAGCAACTGCATGGCGGCCCACAACTCATATCTCGCGTAATCATCCAAACGCTAGGCCCGAGTA
CTCTACTGTTCTCGAGACACCTACCATAATATGTACCCAATCAGACATGACAACAGTCAACCAAACATAC
CCTGATCCGGCCAAACCCTGACATCCCTAGATGATGGTTAGGCACACAAATGGAAAACGGGACTCGTTGG
TTAGGTGGGAACGCTTGTATTGCAGCCAGCCAACCGACTCTCCTCGTCCCTCTCGAGTCCCGTTATTGCC
GTTTGACCCAGCCGCCCAGCCGCCAAACAGCTGAGGGAGCCAATGGTCTAATACACCGTCCAACGGCCCC
AGTGATGTTTCAAACTTGATTGACAGCGAACGAAACCCCTGAAACCCGTTATAGATATGTATAGATTTGA
CGGGGTAGCTTGGCCCTAATACGACTCACTATAGGGCGAATTGGAGCTCCACCGCGGTGGCGGCCGCTAG
AAGGAGCAGTCCATCTGCGTGAATCACGAGAGAATCAGCTACTTTGAATCGATGGATGCAGCTACCAGAA
GTCACTCAGTTCGTTCAAAGCCACATCACTGGGCACTTCCATTGGGACAGGCATTGATCGGACGAGACCG
ACTTCTGGCCGCTTTCAACAGCCACATTATATCCATGTCACGGCTACGCGCGGCCTTCGGTAACAGAAAA
GCACACAGACAGCGATTGTGACATGGATTCGGGCAAAGCATTGGTGGTCGCACCAGGTCATCCTGAGTGT
GCAGTGGCTGCTATTCAGATTTCATCTAACTGCGGGAGAGGGGTTCAAAGGGGCGTGACGTCACAGACAA
CGGGTGAAGGACGAAGATTGCCTCACTTCTTTGCTAGCAATTTGCCTGCAAAGAAGGCGCACATGTCAAG
CAAACAACTGGGAAACCACTATTGAATACCCACAATGCAAAGCTCGGAAGGTACGTCTTGATTGCAGTGT
GTCGAGTGTCAAAAAAGAAGCAAGTGTTCATGCAAGCCAAAATTGGCACCTCCTCCACTTCTCCGAGTGC
CCCACCCGAACCTCCAGGCGAGATGGCCGGAACATACCATCCGCGTTGGGATTATGACGTATCTCCTTCT
TCTTCACATGATTCCATCCCGTTGTTGCTTGTTTGCGAGCTGTGACGGGAGATCGTAGATGCCACTTAGG
GCCAGGCAGGCAGTGCAGGCAGCCAGGAACACAAGCTTCCAACTTGGTCATCTCGATTGCCGATTAAGGG
AACCAAATGCCTATATAAGACTGTCCTCCCACCTCCCCAATACCATTCTTTTCTTCTTCCATCATCAGCC
AACAAAGCAATCACATCTTCACTACTTCAAATCAACACAACACTCAAACCACTTTCACAACCCCTCACAT
CAACCAAATCTAGAACTAGTGGATCCCCGGGTTAATTAACATGTCCTCAAGTACTACTCCAGCAGCGCTC
AAAGCAGCCATCCTTATCGTTTCAACGACAGCAGCTCAAGACCCCGCAACGGACTCGGCCGACGTCACTC
TCCGCCAGGTCTTCGATGAACAACAAGCCCAATGGGAGGTCCATGAATCCAAAATCGTTCCCGACGATGT
CGTGCAAATCCAGAAGCAAATCATCCACTGGACAAACCAAGCCACCGCCGCAAGTGGCGACAACAACAAC
AACAACAACACCAACACCATCAACCTCATCGTAACCACAGGCGGCACCGGCTTCGCCGTGTCCGACCAAA
CCACCGAAGCCGTCTCGGCTCTCCTACACAAGAATGCTCCTGGCCTGGTCCACGGCATGCTGGCGGCTTC
GCTGCAAGTGACCCCCTTTGCCATGATGTCACGACCTGTGGCTGGCGTCAGGAACGGCACCGTTATCGTT
GCGCTGCCTGGGTCCCCCAAGGGCGCGAAGGAGAATCTGCAAGCAGTGATCAAAATGCTGCCCCACGCTT
GCATGCAGGCTGCTGGTGCTAACTCTAGAGAACTTGAAGATTTGCCTTCCCCACCTCCCCCTCTTTCCCC
TCCTCCTACTACCAGCCCCCATAAACAGACAGAAGACAAAGGAGTTCAATGTGAGGAAGAGGAAGAAGAG
AAGAAAGACAGTGGTGTTGCTTCAACAGAAGATAGTTCCTCATCACATATAACTGCAGCAGCCATTGCTG
CCAAGAAGCATCCATTCTACACCAGTCCTGCTGTTGTCATGGCACACGGTGAACAGCCCATCCCTGGTCT
CATCAATTATTCCCATCATTCAACAGATGAACGGATTCCAGACTCCATCATTTCTCGTGGTGTTCAGGTG
CTCCCACGAGACACAGCCTCCCTCAGCACTACTCCTTCAGAATCGCCTCGTGCTCAGGCTACATCTCGCC
TCTCTACAGCTTCCTGCCCAACACCAAAAGTCCAGTCCAGGTGCAGCAGCAAGGAGAACATTCTCAGAGC
CAGTCACAGTGCTGTCGATATCACCAAGGTGGCTAGAAGAATGCTCTCTGTCTCCGAAGCGCTCTCCCAA
ATAGCGCAACACACGCCGATGCCGCAAATCGTCACCTCCAAAGTCGATAGCTCGCTCATCGGCGCCGTTC
TGGCGCAGGACGTTTCGGCGCGCGAAAATGTGCCCGCTTTTCGCGCTAGCATCGTCGACGGCTACGCCGT
AGTCGTGCCCCAAGACGGGAACATGCGCGGCGTGTTCCCCGTCGTGTCGGTTTCGCATGCCGCTCCTGGA
GATGGGGAAAAAATGCCGACGCTCAAAGAGGGCGAGATTGCCCGGATCACCACGGGTGCACCCCTGCCTC
CGGGTGCGACATCGGTTATTATGGTGGAGGATACGGTGTTGGTGTCGACGACGTCATCCAAGACGGAGGA
TGCGGAGGATGGAAAGGGAGTGGAGGAGGAGAAGGAGGTGGAGATTTTAGCAGCTGATAAAGTTCGCGAA
GGCGAAAATGTTAGGGAGGTGGGAAGTGATATCAAGCAGGGGCAACTGATTCTAGGCAAGGGAGATCAGG
TGTCTGCTGTGGGGGGTGAGATTGGTCTGTTGGCCGCCGTGGGTGTGGGTGAGGTGCAGGTGTACCGACG
TCCTGTTGTTGGCGTTCTATCTACGGGTGATGAGATTGTGGACCATGATCGCCCGGGAGACTTGCGGCTG
GGCGAGGTGCGCGATACGAACCGGCCAACTCTCATTTCGGCGGCGAGAGATTGGGGGTATGAGGTGATTG
ATCTTGGAGTGGCGCGGGACAAGGCCGGGACTTTGGAGGAGACGCTGCGGCAGGCATTGAGGCAGGTTGA
CGTGGTGATCACGACCGGCGGAGTGTCCATGGGTGAGCTGGATCTCCTCAAGCCGACGATAGAGCGTTCG
CTGGGCGGAACAATTCGCTTTGGTCGGGTGGCAATGAAGCCCGGCAAGCCTACCACGTTTGCTACCGTTC
CGGTAAAGGATAACGACGGAGAGAGAGTTTCCAAGGTAATCTTCTCGCTACCAGGTAACCCGGCATCGGC
TTTGGTTACGTTTCACTTGTTTGTACTGCCGTCTCTGCACCAAATGTCGGGCGTCTCACCACCTGGCTTG
CCAAAGGTGCCTGTGACACTGGGCCATGATTTCTCCCTCGATAGATCTAGACCCGAGTACCACCGGGCCA
TTGTCTCCGTTAGCAGGGACGGAGTGCTCACCGCGGTCAGCACAGGAGGACAGAGAAGCTCGCGGGTAGG
AAGTATGAAGGGGGCCAACGCGCTTCTCTGCATGCCTTGCGGACCAGAGCCGTTGCGCAAGGGTGCCAAG
GTGGAAGCGTTGCTTATGGGCGGTTTACGCAGCGATGTGATTTAAGAATTCGATATCAAGCTTATCGATA
CCGTCGACCTCGAGGGGGGGCCCGGTACCAGCTTTTGTTCCCTTTAGTGAGGGTTAATAGGGCGTGCACG
GCTATGGGGTCTGAATGCTAAAAGACACCATTTCCCACACTCCCTCTGATTTTTTTTATGGTTTTTTTTT
ATCTTCATTTTTCGCCGTCTTTTATTCGGTTGTTTGGGAGGTTCACATGCAACGTGCAAGACTGCAAGTA
TATTGAGATGGGCGCTTCATGCAATGCAGCATCACTGCAGCGACATTGTGACATCCACGTTTCGATCGTC
TGTGCTTCCCCGTTCATGTACGCATGATCTGAAAAAAAAAAAAAAAAAAAAAAGTTGATGTAATAATGAA
AATAAACACCCAGGGACGAGCACCCCTTCTGGAATAGGGAGAAAAACTAAAGGGACGTTTGGGTCTCTAC
ACTTACCAACAGATTCATGTACTGATCTTCAGCCTGTACAGAACAGTACAATGTCCAAAACTCGTTATCA
TTACTCTATGTGCCCAAAATGACCCAGATATACATCAACCCACTACATCCTTTTGTTCTTGTTTTTTTTT
TTTTTTTTGCTACTTCGAAAAGAATTTCCGTTTAGTTGCTCTTGCTCATGTGCTCAAGACGGATGCTGAC
CGCCCTTCTGTGAGCCTCGAGCTCCTCAACCTTAGCCAACTGCATGACAGCCTGGCCGACGTTTTTGAGA
CCCTCGGCAGTCAAGTTGGAGCTGGTAATGTGCTTGACGAACGAGGCGAGATTGACGCCAGAGTACTGCT
TGGCAAAGCCATAGGTAGCTATGTGTCTTGACGTTAGCAGAAGAATCTGTGAAGCGGGGCTATTTATGAT
ATGTAACTTACGCAGCGAGTGGTTAACACCAGCAGAGTAATCGCCAACGGACTCAGGAGTCCAGGCGCCA
ATGAAGACACTACCGGCGTTCATGACAAGATCGACAGCCTTCTCGGCCTCCTTGATCTGGAGGATCAAGT
GCTCAGGAGCGTACTTGTTGCTGAGCTCCATGGCCTCCTCGACGGTCTTGACCTGCACGGTGATCGAGTG
GGCGATGGAGCCACGGACAATCTGGACGCGAGGAAGCTCCGTAGCCTGACGGTGAACCTCGTCCTCAATA
GCCTGAAGATGCTCCTCGTCGAGGTCAATAGCGATCAGGATGACCTGACTGTCAACGCCGTGCTCAGCCT
GGGACAGGAGATCCGAGGCAACGAACGCGGGGTTGGCGTCCTTGTCAGCGATGACCAGCACCTCGGACGG
GCCAGCGGGCATGTCAATACCAACGGCAGCGTTGGTGTCGTTGCTGACGAACATCTTGGCAGCAGTGACG
AACTGGTTACCGGGGCCGAGAATCTTGTCGACCTTGGTGATGCTCTCGGTGCCGTAGGCCATGGCAGCTA
CGGCCTGGGCACCGCCGGCAAGCACGATGGACTCGGCGCCAACCTTGTGAGCGACGTAGACAATCTCGGG
AGTGATGGTTCCGTCGGCGCGGGGAGGAGAGGCGAACACAATCTTGTTGCAGCCGGCGACCATGGCGGGA
ACACCCAGCATAAGGGCAGTGCTGGGGAGAACGGCGGTACCGCCGGGGATGTAGCAGCCGACGGCCTCGA
TGGGACGAGAGAAACGGCTGCAGACAACACCGGGCATGGTCTCGACCTGGAGGGGCTTCTCCTCCTTCTG
GGCGGCGTGGAACTTGCGGATGTTCTCGAAGGACACGTCGATGGCAGCAATGGTCTCCTCAGGGAGCTGC
ATAAGCTCCTTGGGGAAGGGCGCCTTCAGGACGGGGCTAGTAAGAGAGGTAGCCTTCTCGAACTTGTGAG
TGTACGACAGAACAGCCTTGTCGCCGTTCTTGCGGACGTCCTCGATGATGGGGACAATGATCTTGTAGAT
GGCATCGGACGACTTTTGCGCAGGACGCTTGAGAGCAGCATCGAGCTCCTCGGTAGAGACCTTGGAGGCG
TCGAAACGTCTCATGGTGATCTTCTCAGGGGTGGTCTCCTGGGCGGCCTCCTTGGTGACAGGGGCCGAAG
TGGCAGCGAGAGCGGACGCCGCAGGCTTGATGCCCTCCTTCTCAGCCCACTTACCCTTAGCATCTCCAGT
CCTGCGCTTGACCTTCCAGCTCTTGGCGTCAAGGCTCCTTTCGATATCGGCAAGAGTAACGCCGGCAGCA
ACGGCCCTGGTAAGAGCAAAGTAGAAGAGATCGGCAGCCTCAAAGGCGATTTCCTGGGGGGTCTGAGCGG
TGCAGAGCTCCTCAGCCTCCTCCATGATCTTGGCCCGGACTAGCTTCTCATCGGAGAAGAGACGGGCAGT
GTAGGAGCCCTCGGGGGCAGACTGTTTCCTCGAAATCAAAGTCTGCTCGAGCTTGGGAAGGCCTTTGAGC
TGACCAAAGCAGCCGGACTGATCGAGGTGGCAGAAACGACCCTTCTGCTTCACGACAAACTTGAGAGCAT
CGTTATCGCAGTCAAGCGAGATGCGGACGAGCTCCTGAGTGTCTCCGGAAGTAGCACCCTTGTACCAGAG
ACCGCGCTTCCGGCTCTGATAGACACCAGTCTGTGTCCTGAGGGCCTCGTTCACACTCTCGGCACTGCTG
TAGACCAGACCCAGAGCAGTGTCGTGCTCATCAACGACAACGGTGGGGAGAAGACCATCGGGACGGTCAG
ACTTCCAGACGCTCGAGAGGATGGTGGAGATGGCAAGCTTCAGCTGCTCGAGTTC
Features (pLannotate 1.2.2; 14 found; start..end, strand, type, name):
     80..131     -  misc_feature   bom (fragment): basis of mobility region from pBR322
    233..268     -  CDS            rop (fragment): Rop protein, which maintains plasmids at low copy number; rop
    363..467     +  promoter       AmpR promoter: bla
    468..1328    +  CDS            AmpR: β-lactamase; bla; confers resistance to ampicillin, carbenicillin, and related antibiotics
   1499..2087    +  rep_origin     ori: high-copy-number ColE1/pMB1/pBR322/pUC origin of replication
   2270..2323    +  CDS            lacI (fragment): lac repressor; lacI; The lac repressor binds to the lac operator to inhibit transcription in E. coli. This inhibition can be relieved by adding lactose or isopropyl-β-D-thiogalactopyranoside (IPTG).
   2345..2363    +  promoter       T7 promoter: promoter for bacteriophage T7 RNA polymerase
   4007..4025    +  promoter       T7 promoter: promoter for bacteriophage T7 RNA polymerase
   4034..4058    +  misc_feature   MCS (fragment): pBluescript multiple cloning site
   4979..4998    +  misc_feature   MCS (fragment): pBluescript multiple cloning site
   7396..7449    +  misc_feature   MCS (fragment): pBluescript multiple cloning site
   7461..7478    -  promoter       T3 promoter (fragment): promoter for bacteriophage T3 RNA polymerase
   8021..10084   -  CDS            HIS4 (fragment): HIS2_YEAST - Experimental evidence at protein level: Swiss-Prot protein existence level 1. From Saccharomyces cerevisiae (strain ATCC 204508 / S288c) (Baker's yeast).
  10134..17      -  promoter       SP6 promoter (across the origin): promoter for bacteriophage SP6 RNA polymerase
