[The description below was written by a language model from this plasmid's Addgene catalogue record and pLannotate feature annotations shown in this document.]
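Description:
pCCG_nit9fl_Gephyrin_linker is a roughly 10.1 kb Neurospora crassa expression plasmid built on the pMF272 backbone and designed to deliver its cargo to the fungal his-3 locus. In E. coli it behaves as an ordinary high-copy shuttle plasmid: the annotation shows a ColE1/pUC-type origin and a β-lactamase gene with its own promoter for ampicillin selection, along with small remnants of pBR322 and pBluescript ancestry (bom, rop and lacI fragments, pieces of the multiple cloning site, and T7, T3 and SP6 phage promoters). The large reverse-strand coding feature that the annotation software matched to a yeast histidine biosynthesis protein is most plausibly the N. crassa his-3 homology region. In vectors of this kind, that region directs homologous integration and lets transformants of a his-3 mutant be selected by restored histidine prototrophy.

The insert, assembled by Gibson cloning, is a full-length NIT-9 in which the native linkage region has been removed and replaced by the corresponding linkage region of gephyrin (GPHN). The record lists the species as human, which evidently refers to the gephyrin-derived segment, since nit-9 is a Neurospora gene. Gephyrin is a two-domain molybdenum cofactor biosynthesis protein, so the chimera appears suited to testing how the inter-domain linker affects function, although the record gives only expression at his-3 as the purpose. The automated feature table does not annotate the NIT-9 coding sequence or the fungal promoter driving it. These presumably lie in the unannotated stretches between the cloning-site fragments. The "pCCG" name hints at a ccg-1 promoter, but the record does not state this.
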