Addgene plasmid #228416: pCCG_nit9fl_Gephyrin_linker
Purpose: Expression of NIT-9 with Gephyrin linkage region in N. crassa at the his-3 locus
Depositing lab: Robert Haensch. Depositing organization: Technische Universitaet Braunschweig.
Backbone
  Vector backbone: PMF272
  Vector type: Protein expression in N. crassa
Growth in bacteria
  Bacterial resistance: Ampicillin, 100 μg/mL
  Growth temperature: 37°C
  Growth strain: DH5alpha
  Copy number: High Copy
Gene/Insert
  Gene/Insert name: NIT-9
  Species: H. sapiens (human)
  Mutation: removal of the linkage region and insertion of the Gephyrin linkage region
  Entrez Gene: GPHN (a.k.a. GEPH, GPH, GPHRYN, HKPX1, MOCODC)
  Cloning method: Gibson Cloning
  Sequencing primers: 5′ n/a
Terms and licenses: Academic/Nonprofit Terms; Industry Terms: Not Available to Industry
How to cite: pCCG_nit9fl_Gephyrin_linker was a gift from Robert Haensch (Addgene plasmid # 228416 ; http://n2t.net/addgene:228416 ; RRID:Addgene_228416)
